>Addgene plasmid #53222 | pCLucIPZ | addgene full sequence | sequence record 342548 | Addgene NGS Result
GTGGCGCCCGAACAGGGACTTGAAAGCGAAAGGGAAACCAGAGGAGCTCTCTCGACGCAGGACTCGGCTT
GCTGAAGCGCGCACGGCAAGAGGCGAGGGGCGGCGACTGGTGAGTACGCCAAAAATTTTGACTAGCGGAG
GCTAGAAGGAGAGAGATGGGTGCGAGAGCGTCAGTATTAAGCGGGGGAGAATTAGATCGCGATGGGAAAA
AATTCGGTTAAGGCCAGGGGGAAAGAAAAAATATAAATTAAAACATATAGTATGGGCAAGCAGGGAGCTA
GAACGATTCGCAGTTAATCCTGGCCTGTTAGAAACATCAGAAGGCTGTAGACAAATACTGGGACAGCTAC
AACCATCCCTTCAGACAGGATCAGAAGAACTTAGATCATTATATAATACAGTAGCAACCCTCTATTGTGT
GCATCAAAGGATAGAGATAAAAGACACCAAGGAAGCTTTAGACAAGATAGAGGAAGAGCAAAACAAAAGT
AAGACCACCGCACAGCAAGCGGCCGGCCGCTGATCTTCAGACCTGGAGGAGGAGATATGAGGGACAATTG
GAGAAGTGAATTATATAAATATAAAGTAGTAAAAATTGAACCATTAGGAGTAGCACCCACCAAGGCAAAG
AGAAGAGTGGTGCAGAGAGAAAAAAGAGCAGTGGGAATAGGAGCTTTGTTCCTTGGGTTCTTGGGAGCAG
CAGGAAGCACTATGGGCGCAGCGTCAATGACGCTGACGGTACAGGCCAGACAATTATTGTCTGGTATAGT
GCAGCAGCAGAACAATTTGCTGAGGGCTATTGAGGCGCAACAGCATCTGTTGCAACTCACAGTCTGGGGC
ATCAAGCAGCTCCAGGCAAGAATCCTGGCTGTGGAAAGATACCTAAAGGATCAACAGCTCCTGGGGATTT
GGGGTTGCTCTGGAAAACTCATTTGCACCACTGCTGTGCCTTGGAATGCTAGTTGGAGTAATAAATCTCT
GGAACAGATTTGGAATCACACGACCTGGATGGAGTGGGACAGAGAAATTAACAATTACACAAGCTTAATA
CACTCCTTAATTGAAGAATCGCAAAACCAGCAAGAAAAGAATGAACAAGAATTATTGGAATTAGATAAAT
GGGCAAGTTTGTGGAATTGGTTTAACATAACAAATTGGCTGTGGTATATAAAATTATTCATAATGATAGT
AGGAGGCTTGGTAGGTTTAAGAATAGTTTTTGCTGTACTTTCTATAGTGAATAGAGTTAGGCAGGGATAT
TCACCATTATCGTTTCAGACCCACCTCCCAACCCCGAGGGGACCCGACAGGCCCGAAGGAATAGAAGAAG
AAGGTGGAGAGAGAGACAGAGACAGATCCATTCGATTAGTGAACGGATCGGCACTGCGTGCGCCAATTCT
GCAGACAAATGGCAGTATTCATCCACAATTTTAAAAGAAAAGGGGGGATTGGGGGGTACAGTGCAGGGGA
AAGAATAGTAGACATAATAGCAACAGACATACAAACTAAAGAATTACAAAAACAAATTACAAAAATTCAA
AATTTTCGGGTTTATTACAGGGACAGCAGAGATCCAGTTTGGTTAGTACCGGGCCCGCTCTAGTCCGGAA
TCAGTCCTGCTCCTCGGCCACGAAGTGCACGCAGTTGCCGGCCGGGTCGCGCAGGGCGAACTCCCGCCCC
CACGGCTGCTCGCCGATCTCGGTCATGGCCGGCCCGGAGGCGTCCCGGAAGTTCGTGGACACGACCTCCG
ACCACTCGGCGTACAGCTCGTCCAGGCCGCGCACCCACACCCAGGCCAGGGTGTTGTCCGGCACCACCTG
GTCCTGGACCGCGCTGATGAACAGGGTCACGTCGTCCCGGACCACACCGGCGAAGTCGTCCTCCACGAAG
TCCCGGGAGAACCCGAGCCGGTCGGTCCAGAACTCGACCGCTCCGGCGACGTCGCGCGCGGTGAGCACCG
GAACGGCACTGGTCAACTTGGCCATGGTGGCCCTCCTATAGTGAGTCGTATTATACTATGCCGATATACT
ATGCCGATGATTAATTGTCAACACGTGCTGCAGGTCCGAGGTTCTAGACGTATTACCGCCATGCATTAGT
TATTAATAGTAATCAATTACGGGGTCATTAGTTCATAGCCCATATATGGAGTTCCGCGTTACATAACTTA
CGGTAAATGGCCCGCCTGGCTGACCGCCCAACGACCCCCGCCCATTGACGTCAATAATGACGTATGTTCC
CATAGTAACGCCAATAGGGACTTTCCATTGACGTCAATGGGTGGAGTATTTACGGTAAACTACCCACTTG
GCAGTACATCAAGTGTATCATATGCCAAGTACGCCCCCTATTGACGTCAATGACGGTAAATGGCCCGCCT
GGCATTATGCCCAGTACATGACCTTATGGGACTTTCCTACTTGGCAGTACATCTACGTATTAGTCATCGC
TATTACCATGGTGATGCGGTTTTGGCAGTACATCAATGGGCGTGGATAGCGGTTTGACTCACGGGGATTT
CCAAGTCTCCACCCCATTGACGTCAATGGGAGTTTGTTTTGGCACCAAAATCAACGGGACTTTCCAAAAT
GTCGTAACAACTCCGCCCCATTGACGCAAATGGGCGGTAGGCGTGTACGGTGGGAGGTCTATATAAGCAG
AGCTGGTTTAGTGAACCGTCAGATCCGCTAGCGCTACCGGGCCTGCAGGTTGGTACCGAGCTCGGATCCG
CCACCATGAAGACCTTAATTCTTGCCGTTGCATTAGTCTACTGCGCCACTGTTCATTGCCAGGACTGTCC
TTACGAACCTGATCCACCAAACACAGTTCCAACTTCCTGTGAAGCTAAAGAAGGAGAATGTATTGATAGC
AGCTGTGGCACCTGCACGAGAGACATACTATCAGATGGACTGTGTGAAAATAAACCAGGAAAAACATGTT
GCCGAATGTGTCAGTATGTAATTGAATGCAGAGTAGAGGCCGCAGGATGGTTTAGAACATTCTATGGAAA
GAGATTCCAGTTCCAGGAACCTGGTACATACGTGTTGGGTCAAGGAACCAAGGGCGGCGACTGGAAGGTG
TCCATCACCCTGGAGAACCTGGATGGAACCAAGGGGGCTGTGCTGACCAAGACAAGACTGGAAGTGGCTG
GAGACATCATTGACATCGCTCAAGCTACTGAGAATCCCATCACTGTAAACGGTGGAGCTGACCCTATCAT
CGCCAACCCGTACACCATCGGCGAGGTCACCATCGCTGTTGTTGAGATGCCAGGCTTCAACATCACCGTC
ATTGAGTTCTTCAAACTGATCGTGATCGACATCCTCGGAGGAAGATCTGTAAGAATCGCCCCAGACACAG
CAAACAAAGGAATGATCTCTGGCCTCTGTGGAGATCTTAAAATGATGGAAGATACAGACTTCACTTCAGA
TCCAGAACAACTCGCTATTCAGCCTAAGATCAACCAGGAGTTTGACGGTTGTCCACTCTATGGAAATCCT
GATGACGTTGCATACTGCAAAGGTCTTCTGGAGCCGTACAAGGACAGCTGCCGCAACCCCATCAACTTCT
ACTACTACACCATCTCCTGCGCCTTCGCCCGCTGTATGGGTGGAGACGAGCGAGCCTCACACGTGCTGCT
TGACTACAGGGAGACGTGCGCTGCTCCCGAAACTAGAGGAACCTGCGTTTTGTCTGGACATACTTTCTAC
GATACATTTGACAAAGCAAGATACCAATTCCAGGGTCCCTGCAAGGAGATTCTTATGGCCGCCGACTGTT
TCTGGAACACTTGGGATGTGAAGGTTTCACACAGGAATGTTGACTCTTACACTGAAGTAGAGAAAGTACG
AATCAGGAAACAATCGACTGTAGTAGAACTCATTGTTGATGGAAAACAGATTCTGGTTGGAGGAGAAGCC
GTGTCCGTCCCGTACAGCTCTCAGAACACTTCCATCTACTGGCAAGATGGTGACATACTGACTACAGCCA
TCCTACCTGAAGCTCTGGTGGTCAAGTTCAACTTCAAGCAACTGCTCGTCGTACATATTAGAGATCCATT
CGATGGTAAGACTTGCGGTATTTGCGGTAACTACAACCAGGATTTCAGTGATGATTCTTTTGATGCTGAA
GGAGCCTGTGATCTGACCCCCAACCCACCGGGATGCACCGAAGAACAGAAACCTGAAGCTGAACGACTCT
GCAATAGTCTCTTCGCCGGTCAAAGTGATCTTGATCAGAAATGTAACGTGTGCCACAAGCCTGACCGTGT
CGAACGATGCATGTACGAGTATTGCCTGAGGGGACAACAGGGTTTCTGTGACCACGCATGGGAGTTCAAG
AAAGAATGCTACATAAAGCATGGAGACACCCTAGAAGTACCAGATGAATGCAAATAGGCGGCCGCAAATT
CCGCCCCTCTCCCTCCCCCCCCCCTAACGTTACTGGCCGAAGCCGCTTGGAATAAGGCCGGTGTGCGTTT
GTCTATATGTTATTTTCCACCATATTGCCGTCTTTTGGCAATGTGAGGGCCCGGAAACCTGGCCCTGTCT
TCTTGACGAGCATTCCTAGGGGTCTTTCCCCTCTCGCCAAAGGAATGCAAGGTCTGTTGAATGTCGTGAA
GGAAGCAGTTCCTCTGGAAGCTTCTTGAAGACAAACAACGTCTGTAGCGACCCTTTGCAGGCAGCGGAAC
CCCCCACCTGGCGACAGGTGCCTCTGCGGCCAAAAGCCACGTGTATAAGATACACCTGCAAAGGCGGCAC
AACCCCAGTGCCACGTTGTGAGTTGGATAGTTGTGGAAAGAGTCAAATGGCTCTCCTCAAGCGTATTCAA
CAAGGGGCTGAAGGATGCCCAGAAGGTACCCCATTGTATGGGATCTGATCTGGGGCCTCGGTGCACATGC
TTTACATGTGTTTAGTCGAGGTTAAAAAAACGTCTAGGCCCCCCGAACCACGGGGACGTGGTTTTCCTTT
GAAAAACACGATAATACCATGGCCACCGAGTACAAGCCCACGGTGCGCCTCGCCACCCGCGACGACGTCC
CCCGGGCCGTACGCACCCTCGCCGCCGCGTTCGCCGACTACCCCGCCACGCGCCACACCGTCGACCCGGA
CCGCCACATCGAGCGGGTCACCGAGCTGCAAGAACTCTTCCTCACGCGCGTCGGGCTCGACATCGGCAAG
GTGTGGGTCGCGGACGACGGCGCCGCGGTGGCGGTCTGGACCACGCCGGAGAGCGTCGAAGCGGGGGCGG
TGTTCGCCGAGATCGGCTCGCGCATGGCCGAGTTGAGCGGTTCCCGGCTGGCCGCGCAGCAACAGATGGA
AGGCCTCCTGGCGCCGCACCGGCCCAAGGAGCCCGCGTGGTTCCTGGCCACCGTCGGCGTCTCGCCCGAC
CACCAGGGCAAGGGTCTGGGCAGCGCCGTCGTGCTCCCCGGAGTGGAGGCGGCCGAGCGCGCTGGGGTGC
CCGCCTTCCTGGAGACCTCCGCGCCCCGCAACCTCCCCTTCTACGAGCGGCTCGGCTTCACCGTCACCGC
CGACGTCGAGGTGCCCGAAGGACCGCGCACCTGGTGCATGACCCGCAAGCCCGGTGCCTGAGTTTGTTTG
AATGAGGCTTCAGTACTTTACAGAATCGTTGCCTGCACATCTTGGAAACACTTGCTGGGATTACTTCTTC
AGGTTAACCCAACAGAAGGCTCGAGAAGGTATATTGCTGTTGACAGTGAGCGATCTCGCTTGGGCGAGAG
TAAGTAGTGAAGCCACAGATGTACTTACTCTCGCCCAAGCGAGAGTGCCTACTGCCTCGGAATTCAAGGG
GCTACTTTAGGAGCAATTATCTTGTTTACTAAAACTGAATACCTTGCTATCTCTTTGATACATTTTTACA
AAGCTGAATTAAAATGGTATAAATTAAATCACTTTTTTCAATTGGAAGACTAATGCGGCCGGCCATTACT
CCGTCTCGTGTCTTGTTGCATATGTCTGCTGGTTTGTTTGATGTTGTTTGCGGGCGGGCCCTATAGTGAG
TCGTATTACCTAGGACGCGTCTGGAACAATCAACCTCTGGATTACAAAATTTGTGAAAGATTGACTGGTA
TTCTTAACTATGTTGCTCCTTTTACGCTATGTGGATACGCTGCTTTAATGCCTTTGTATCATGCTATTGC
TTCCCGTATGGCTTTCATTTTCTCCTCCTTGTATAAATCCTGGTTGCTGTCTCTTTATGAGGAGTTGTGG
CCCGTTGTCAGGCAACGTGGCGTGGTGTGCACTGTGTTTGCTGACGCAACCCCCACTGGTTGGGGCATTG
CCACCACCTGTCAGCTCCTTTCCGGGACTTTCGCTTTCCCCCTCCCTATTGCCACGGCGGAACTCATCGC
CGCCTGCCTTGCCCGCTGCTGGACAGGGGCTCGGCTGTTGGGCACTGACAATTCCGTGGTGTTGTCGGGG
AAGCTGACGTCCTTTCCATGGCTGCTCGCCTGTGTTGCCACCTGGATTCTGCGCGGGACGTCCTTCTGCT
ACGTCCCTTCGGCCCTCAATCCAGCGGACCTTCCTTCCCGCGGCCTGCTGCCGGCTCTGCGGCCTCTTCC
GCGTCTTCGCCTTCGCCCTCAGACGAGTCGGATCTCCCTTTGGGCCGCCTCCCCGCCTGGAATTAATTCT
GCAGTCGAGACCTAGAAAAACATGGAGCAATCACAAGTAGCAATACAGCAGCTACCAATGCTGATTGTGC
CTGGCTAGAAGCACAAGAGGAGGAGGAGGTGGGTTTTCCAGTCACACCTCAGGTACCTTTAAGACCAATG
ACTTACAAGGCAGCTGTAGATCTTAGCCACTTTTTAAAAGAAAAGAGGGGACTGGAAGGGCTAATTCACT
CCCAACGAAGACAAGATCTGCTTTTTGCTTGTACTGGGTCTCTCTGGTTAGACCAGATCTGAGCCTGGGA
GCTCTCTGGCTAACTAGGGAACCCACTGCTTAAGCCTCAATAAAGCTTGCCTTGAGTGCTTCAAGTAGTG
TGTGCCCGTCTGTTGTGTGACTCTGGTAACTAGAGATCCCTCAGACCCTTTTAGTCAGTGTGGAAAATCT
CTAGCAGTAGTAGTTCATGTCATCTTATTATTCAGTATTTATAACTTGCAAAGAAATGAATATCAGAGAG
TGAGAGGCCTTGACATTGTTTAAACCCGCTGATCAGCCTCGACTGTGCCTTCTAGTTGCCAGCCATCTGT
TGTTTGCCCCTCCCCCGTGCCTTCCTTGACCCTGGAAGGTGCCACTCCCACTGTCCTTTCCTAATAAAAT
GAGGAAATTGCATCGCATTGTCTGAGTAGGTGTCATTCTATTCTGGGGGGTGGGGTGGGGCAGGACAGCA
AGGGGGAGGATTGGGAAGACAATAGCAGGCATGCTGGGGATGCGGTGGGCTCTATGGCTTCTGAGGCGGA
AAGAACCAGCTGGGGCTCTAGGGGGTATCCCC
[124 nt withheld, positions 7453-7576]
C
[91 nt withheld, positions 7578-7668]
A
[49 nt withheld, positions 7670-7718]
CCTTTGACGTTGGAGTCCACGTTCTTT
[37 nt withheld, positions 7746-7782]
ACCCTATCTCGGTCTATTCTTTTGATTTATAAGGGATTTTGCCGATTTCGGCCTATTGGTTAAAAAATGA
GCTGATTTAACAAAAATTTAACGCGAATTAATTCTGTGGAATGTGTGTCAGTTAGGGTGTGGAAAGTCCC
CAGGCTCCCCAGCAGGCAGAAGTATGCAAAGCATGCATCTCAATTAGTCAGCAACCAGGTGTGGAAAGTC
CCCAGGCTCCCCAGCAGGCAGAAGTATGCAAAGCATGCATCTCAATTAGTCAGCAACCATAGTCCCGCCC
CTAACTCCGCCCATCCCGCCCCTAACTCCGCCCAGTTCCGCCCATTCTCCGCCCCATGGCTGACTAATTT
TTTTTATTTATGCAGAGGCCGAGGCCGCCTCTGCCTCTGAGCTATTCCAGAAGTAGTGAGGAGGCTTTTT
TGGAGGCCTAGGCTTTTGCAAAAAGCTCCCGGGAGCTTGTATATCCATTTTCGGATCTGATCAGCACGTG
ATGAAAAAGCCTGAACTCACCGCGACGTCGCTGCGGCCGATCTTAGCCAGACGAGCGGGTTCGGCCCATT
CGGACCGCAAGGAATCGGTCAATACACTACATGGCGTGATTTCATATGCGCGATTGCTGATCCCCATGTG
TATCACTGGCAAACTGTGATGGACGACACCGTCAGTGCGTCCGTCGCGCAGGCTCTCGATGAGCTGATGC
TTTGGGCCGAGGACTGCCCCGAAGTCCGGCACCTCGTGCACGCGGATTTCGGCTCCAACAATGTCCTGAC
GGACAATGGCCGCATAACAGCGGTCATTGACTGGAGCGAGGCGATGTTCGGGGATTCCCAATACGAGGTC
GCCAACATCTTCTTCTGGAGGCCGTGGTTGGCTTGTATGGAGCAGCAGACGCGCTACTTCGAGCGGAGGC
ATCCGGAGCTTGCAGGATCGCCGCGGCTCCGGGCGTATATGCTCCGCATTGGTCTTGACCAACTCTATCA
GAGCTTGGTTGACGGCAATTTCGATGATGCAGCTTGGGCGCAGGGTCGATGCGACGCAATCGTCCGATCC
GGAGCCGGGACTGTCGGGCGTACACAAATCGCCCGCAGAAGCGCGGCCGTCTGGACCGATGGCTGTGTAG
AAGTACTCGCCGATAGTGGAAACCGACGCCCCAGCACTCGTCCGAGGGCAAAGGAATAGCACGTGCTACG
AGATTTCGATTCCACCGCCGCCTTCTATGAAAGGTTGGGCTTCGGAATCGTTTTCCGGGACGCCGGCTGG
ATGATCCTCCAGCGCGGGGATCTCATGCTGGAGTTCTTCGCCCACCCCAACTTGTTTATTGCAGCTTATA
ATGGTTACAAATAAAGCAATAGCATCACAAATTTCACAAATAAAGCATTTTTTTCACTGCATTCTAGTTG
TGGTTTGTCCAAACTCATCAATGTATCTTATCATGTCTGTATACCGTCGACCTCTAGCTAGAGCTTGGCG
TAATCATGGTCATAGCTGTTTCCTGTGTGAAATTGTTATCCGCTCACAATTCCACACAACATACGAGCCG
GAAGCATAAAGTGTAAAGCCTGGGGTGCCTAATGAGTGAGCTAACTCACATTAATTGCGTTGCGCTCACT
GCCCGCTTTCCAGTCGGGAAACCTGTCGTGCCAGCTGCATTAATGAATCGGCCAACGCGCGGGGAGAGGC
GGTTTGCGTATTGGGCGCTCTTCCGCTTCCTCGCTCACTGACTCGCTGCGCTCGGTCGTTCGGCTGCGGC
GAGCGGTATCAGCTCACTCAAAGGCGGTAATACGGTTATCCACAGAATCAGGGGATAACGCAGGAAAGAA
CATGTGAGCAAAAGGCCAGCAAAAGGCCAGGAACCGTAAAAAGGCCGCGTTGCTGGCGTTTTTCCATAGG
CTCCGCCCCCCTGACGAGCATCACAAAAATCGACGCTCAAGTCAGAGGTGGCGAAACCCGACAGGACTAT
AAAGATACCAGGCGTTTCCCCCTGGAAGCTCCCTCGTGCGCTCTCCTGTTCCGACCCTGCCGCTTACCGG
ATACCTGTCCGCCTTTCTCCCTTCGGGAAGCGTGGCGCTTTCTCATAGCTCACGCTGTAGGTATCTCAGT
TCGGTGTAGGTCGTTCGCTCCAAGCTGGGCTGTGTGCACGAACCCCCCGTTCAGCCCGACCGCTGCGCCT
TATCCGGTAACTATCGTCTTGAGTCCAACCCGGTAAGACACGACTTATCGCCACTGGCAGCAGCCACTGG
TAACAGGATTAGCAGAGCGAGGTATGTAGGCGGTGCTACAGAGTTCTTGAAGTGGTGGCCTAACTACGGC
TACACTAGAAGAACAGTATTTGGTATCTGCGCTCTGCTGAAGCCAGTTACCTTCGGAAAAAGAGTTGGTA
GCTCTTGATCCGGCAAACAAACCACCGCTGGTAGCGGTGGTTTTTTTGTTTGCAAGCAGCAGATTACGCG
CAGAAAAAAAGGATCTCAAGAAGATCCTTTGATCTTTTCTACGGGGTCTGACGCTCAGTGGAACGAAAAC
TCACGTTAAGGGATTTTGGTCATGAGATTATCAAAAAGGATCTTCACCTAGATCCTTTTAAATTAAAAAT
GAAGTTTTAAATCAATCTAAAGTATATATGAGTAAACTTGGTCTGACAGTTACCAATGCTTAATCAGTGA
GGCACCTATCTCAGCGATCTGTCTATTTCGTTCATCCATAGTTGCCTGACTCCCCGTCGTGTAGATAACT
ACGATACGGGAGGGCTTACCATCTGGCCCCAGTGCTGCAATGATACCGCGAGACCCACGCTCACCGGCTC
CAGATTTATCAGCAATAAACCAGCCAGCCGGAAGGGCCGAGCGCAGAAGTGGTCCTGCAACTTTATCCGC
CTCCATCCAGTCTATTAATTGTTGCCGGGAAGCTAGAGTAAGTAGTTCGCCAGTTAATAGTTTGCGCAAC
GTTGTTGCCATTGCTACAGGCATCGTGGTGTCACGCTCGTCGTTTGGTATGGCTTCATTCAGCTCCGGTT
CCCAACGATCAAGGCGAGTTACATGATCCCCCATGTTGTGCAAAAAAGCGGTTAGCTCCTTCGGTCCTCC
GATCGTTGTCAGAAGTAAGTTGGCCGCAGTGTTATCACTCATGGTTATGGCAGCACTGCATAATTCTCTT
ACTGTCATGCCATCCGTAAGATGCTTTTCTGTGACTGGTGAGTACTCAACCAAGTCATTCTGAGAATAGT
GTATGCGGCGACCGAGTTGCTCTTGCCCGGCGTCAATACGGGATAATACCGCGCCACATAGCAGAACTTT
AAAAGTGCTCATCATTGGAAAACGTTCTTCGGGGCGAAAACTCTCAAGGATCTTACCGCTGTTGAGATCC
AGTTCGATGTAACCCACTCGTGCACCCAACTGATCTTCAGCATCTTTTACTTTCACCAGCGTTTCTGGGT
GAGCAAAAACAGGAAGGCAAAATGCCGCAAAAAAGGGAATAAGGGCGACACGGAAATGTTGAATACTCAT
ACTCTTCCTTTTTCAATATTATTGAAGCATTTATCAGGGTTATTGTCTCATGAGCGGATACATATTTGAA
TGTATTTAGAAAAATAAACAAATAGGGGTTCCGCGCACATTTCCCCGAAAAGTGCCACCTGACGTCGACG
GATCGGGAGATCAACTTGTTTATTGCAGCTTATAATGGTTACAAATAAAGCAATAGCATCACAAATTTCA
CAAATAAAGCATTTTTTTCACTGCATTCTAGTTGTGGTTTGTCCAAACTCATCAATGTATCTTATCATGT
CTGGATCAACTGGATAACTCAAGCTAACCAAAATCATCCCAAACTTCCCACCCCATACCCTATTACCACT
GCCAATTACCTGTGGTTTCATTTACTCTAAACCTGTGATTCCTCTGAATTATTTTCATTTTAAAGAAATT
GTATTTGTTAAATATGTACTACAAACTTAGTAGTTGGAAGGGCTAATTCACTCCCAAAGAAGACAAGATA
TCCTTGATCTGTGGATCTACCACACACAAGGCTACTTCCCTGATTAGCAGAACTACACACCAGGGCCAGG
GGTCAGATATCCACTGACCTTTGGATGGTGCTACAAGCTAGTACCAGTTGAGCCAGATAAGGTAGAAGAG
GCCAATAAAGGAGAGAACACCAGCTTGTTACACCCTGTGAGCCTGCATGGGATGGATGACCCGGAGAGAG
AAGTGTTAGAGTGGAGGTTTGACAGCCGCCTAGCATTTCATCACGTGGCCCGAGAGCTGCATCCGGAGTA
CTTCAAGAACTGCTGATATCGAGCTTGCTACAAGGGACTTTCCGCTGGGGACTTTCCAGGGAGGCGTGGC
CTGGGCGGGACTGGGGAGTGGCGAGCCCTCAGATCCTGCATATAAGCAGCTGCTTTTTGCCTGTACTGGG
TCTCTCTGGTTAGACCAGATCTGAGCCTGGGAGCTCTCTGGCTAACTAGGGAACCCACTGCTTAAGCCTC
AATAAAGCTTGCCTTGAGTGCTTCAAGTAGTGTGTGCCCGTCTGTTGTGTGACTCTGGTAACTAGAGATC
CCTCAGACCCTTTTAGTCAGTGTGGAAAATCTCTAGCA
