[The description below was written by a language model from this plasmid's Addgene catalogue record.]
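Description:
pCLucIPZ is a lentiviral mammalian expression vector of about 12.4 kb, built on the pGIPZ shRNAmir backbone. It is propagated in bacteria as a high-copy, ampicillin-selected plasmid, and a recombination-deficient strain is recorded as the host, as is usual for constructs carrying lentiviral repeats. Transduced mammalian cells are selected with puromycin. The record notes one backbone modification, the removal of an EcoRI site described as lying in a hygromycin resistance gene. This presumably keeps EcoRI usable for hairpin cloning, although hygromycin is not listed as a selectable marker.

The payload combines three functions that are constitutively expressed together: Cypridina noctiluca luciferase (CLuc, about 1.7 kb, taken from a commercial CLuc reporter vector), puromycin N-acetyltransferase, and a microRNA-embedded shRNA (shRNAmir). The name suggests that CLuc occupies the reporter position of the parental GIPZ design, followed by an IRES-linked puromycin marker and the shRNAmir cassette. However, the record does not state the promoter, the linking element or the order of the parts, and no feature table is available to confirm them. The deposited version carries a roughly 110 bp non-silencing control hairpin between intact XhoI and EcoRI sites, so it can be swapped for an shRNAmir of interest.

CLuc is a secreted luciferase, so its activity can be measured in culture medium or body fluids without harvesting cells. According to the associated publication title, the vector was developed to monitor the dynamics of clonal tumour evolution in vivo with secreted luciferases. This is consistent with using CLuc activity as a readout for the abundance of cells carrying a given knockdown or control construct.
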