Addgene plasmid #53222: pCLucIPZ
Purpose: Constitutive expression of Cypridina luciferase, puromycin N-acetyl-transferase and shRNAmir of interest
Depositing lab: Thorsten Stiewe. Depositing organization: Philipps-Universitaet Marburg. Publication: Monitoring the dynamics of clonal tumour evolution in vivo using secreted luciferases. Charles JP, Fuchs J, Hefter M, Vischedyk JB, Kleint M, Vogiatzi F, Schafer JA, Nist A, Timofeev O, Wanzel M, Stiewe T. Nat Commun. 2014 Jun 3;5:3981. doi: 10.1038/ncomms4981. PubMed 24889111.
Backbone
  Vector backbone: pGIPZ
  Backbone manufacturer: Open Biosystems
  Total vector size (bp): 12370
  Modifications to backbone: Deletion of an EcoRI site in the Hygromycin resistance gene
  Vector type: Mammalian Expression, Lentiviral
  Selectable markers: Puromycin
Growth in bacteria
  Bacterial resistance: Ampicillin, 100 μg/mL
  Growth temperature: 37°C
  Growth strain: Stbl3
  Copy number: High Copy
Gene/Insert 1
  Gene/Insert name: Cypridina luciferase (alt name: CLuc)
  Species: Cypridina noctiluca
  Insert size (bp): 1662
Gene/Insert 2
  Gene/Insert name: non-silencing shRNA (alt name: nsh)
  Insert size (bp): 110
  Cloning method: Restriction Enzyme; 5′ cloning site XhoI (not destroyed); 3′ cloning site EcoRI (not destroyed)
  Sequencing primers: 5′ ATCAAAGAGATAGCAAGGTATTCAGTT
Resource information
  A portion of this plasmid was derived from a plasmid made by: Cypridina Luciferase (CLuc) was taken from the pCLuc-Basic 2 Vector (N0317S) from New England Biolabs.
Terms and licenses: Academic/Nonprofit Terms; Industry Terms: Not Available to Industry
How to cite: pCLucIPZ was a gift from Thorsten Stiewe (Addgene plasmid # 53222 ; http://n2t.net/addgene:53222 ; RRID:Addgene_53222)
