>Addgene plasmid #53222 | pCLucIPZ | addgene partial sequence | sequence record 89457 | LNCX 5'-AGCTCGTTTAGTGAACCGTCAGATC-3'
GTACCGAGCTCGGATCCGCCACCATGAAGACCTTAATTCTTGCCGTTGCATTAGTCTACTGCGCCACTGT
TCATTGCCAGGACTGTCCTTACGAACCTGATCCACCAAACACAGTTCCAACTTCCTGTGAAGCTAAAGAA
GGAGAATGTATTGATAGCAGCTGTGGCACCTGCACGAGAGACATACTATCAGATGGACTGTGTGAAAATA
AACCAGGAAAAACATGTTGCCGAATGTGTCAGTATGTAATTGAATGCAGAGTAGAGGCCGCAGGATGGTT
TAGAACATTCTATGGAAAGAGATTCCAGTTCCAGGAACCTGGTACATACGTGTTGGGTCAAGGAACCAAG
GGCGGCGACTGGAAGGTGTCCATCACCCTGGAGAACCTGGATGGAACCAAGGGGGCTGTGCTGACCAAGA
CAAGACTGGAAGTGGCTGGAGACATCATTGACATCGCTCAAGCTACTGAGAATCCCATCACTGTAAACGG
TGGAGCTGACCCTATCATCGCCAACCCGTACACCATCGGCGAGGTCACCATCGCTGTTGTTGAGATGCCA
GGCTTCAACATCACCG
