>Addgene plasmid #53222 | pCLucIPZ | addgene partial sequence | sequence record 89466 | pCDH-rev 5'-GCATTCCTTTGGCGAGAG-3'
AGAAGACAGGGCCAGGTTTCCGGGCCCTCACATTGCCAAAAGACGGCAATATGGTGGAAAATAACATATA
GACAAACGCACACCGGCCTTATTCCAAGCGGCTTCGGCCAGTAACGTTAGGGGGGGGGGAGGGAGAGGGG
CGGAATTTGCGGCCGCCTATTTGCATTCATCTGGTACTTCTAGGGTGTCTCCATGCTTTATGTAGCATTC
TTTCTTGAACTCCCATGCGTGGTCACAGAAACCCTGTTGTCCCCTCAGGCAATACTCGTACATGCATCGT
TCGACACGGTCAGGCTTGTGGCACACGTTACATTTCTGATCAAGATCACTTTGACCGGCGAAGAGACTAT
TGCA
