>Addgene plasmid #53222 | pCLucIPZ | addgene partial sequence | sequence record 89467 | IRES-F 5'-TGGCTCTCCTCAAGCGTATT-3'
GGTACCCCATTGTATGGGATCTGATCTGGGGCCTCGGTGCACATGCTTTACATGTGTTTAGTCGAGGTTA
AAAAAACGTCTAGGCCCCCCGAACCACGGGGACGTGGTTTTCCTTTGAAAAACACGATAATACCATGGCC
ACCGAGTACAAGCCCACGGTGCGCCTCGCCACCCGCGACGACGTCCCCCGGGCCGTACGCACCCTCGCCG
CCGCGTTCGCCGACTACCCCGCCACGCGCCACACCGTCGACCCGGACCGCCACATCGAGCGGGTCACCGA
GCTGCAAGAACTCTTCCTCACGCGCGTCGGGCTCGACATCGGCAAGGTGTGGGTCGCGGACGACGGCGCC
GCGGTGGCGGTCTGGACCACGCCGGAGAGCGTCGAAGCGGGGGCGGTGTTCGCCGAGATCGGCTCGCGCA
TGGCCGAGTTGAGCGGTTCCCGGCTGGCCGCGCAGCAACAGATGGAAGGCCTCCTGGCGCCGCACCGGCC
CAAGGAGCCCGCGTGGTTCCTGGCCACCGTCGGCGTCTCGCCCGACCACCAGGGCAAGGGTCTGGGCAGC
GCCGTCGTGCTCCCCGGAGTGGAGGCGGCCGAGCGCGCTGGGGTGCCCGCCTTCCTGGAGACCTCCGCGC
CCCGCAACCTCCCCTTCTACGAGCGGCTCGGCTTCACCGTCACCGCCGACGTCGAGGTGCCCGAAGGACC
GCGCACCTGGTGCATGACCCGCAAGCCCGGTGCCTGAGTTTGTTTGAATGAGGCTTCAGTACTTTACAGA
ATCGTTGCCTGCACATCTT
