>Addgene plasmid #53222 | pCLucIPZ | addgene partial sequence | sequence record 89468 | WPRE-R 5'-CATAGCGTAAAAGGAGCAACA-3'
AATTTTGTAATCCAGAGGTTGATTGTTCCAGACGCGTCCTAGGTAATACGACTCACTATAGGGCCCGCCC
GCAAACAACATCAAACAAACCAGCAGACATATGCAACAAGACACGAGACGGAGTAATGGCCGGCCGCATT
AGTCTTCCAATTGAAAAAAGTGATTTAATTTATACCATTTTAATTCAGCTTTGTAAAAATGTATCAAAGA
GATAGCAAGGTATTCAGTTTTAGTAAACAAGATAATTGCTCCTAAAGTAGCCCCTTGAATTCCGAGGCAG
TAGGCACTCTCGCTTGGGCGAGAGTAAGTACATCTGTGGCTTCACTACTTACTCTCGCCC
